>Addgene plasmid #175099 | pLV V5-TbID-emerin | addgene full sequence | sequence record 351697 | Addgene NGS Result
TGGAAGGGCTAATTCACTCCCAAAGAAGACAAGATATCCTTGATCTGTGGATCTACCACACACAAGGCTA
CTTCCCTGATTAGCAGAACTACACACCAGGGCCAGGGGTCAGATATCCACTGACCTTTGGATGGTGCTAC
AAGCTAGTACCAGTTGAGCCAGATAAGGTAGAAGAGGCCAATAAAGGAGAGAACACCAGCTTGTTACACC
CTGTGAGCCTGCATGGGATGGATGACCCGGAGAGAGAAGTGTTAGAGTGGAGGTTTGACAGCCGCCTAGC
ATTTCATCACGTGGCCCGAGAGCTGCATCCGGAGTACTTCAAGAACTGCTGATATCGAGCTTGCTACAAG
GGACTTTCCGCTGGGGACTTTCCAGGGAGGCGTGGCCTGGGCGGGACTGGGGAGTGGCGAGCCCTCAGAT
CCTGCATATAAGCAGCTGCTTTTTGCCTGTACTGGGTCTCTCTGGTTAGACCAGATCTGAGCCTGGGAGC
TCTCTGGCTAACTAGGGAACCCACTGCTTAAGCCTCAATAAAGCTTGCCTTGAGTGCTTCAAGTAGTGTG
TGCCCGTCTGTTGTGTGACTCTGGTAACTAGAGATCCCTCAGACCCTTTTAGTCAGTGTGGAAAATCTCT
AGCAGTGGCGCCCGAACAGGGACTTGAAAGCGAAAGGGAAACCAGAGGAGCTCTCTCGACGCAGGACTCG
GCTTGCTGAAGCGCGCACGGCAAGAGGCGAGGGGCGGCGACTGGTGAGTACGCCAAAAATTTTGACTAGC
GGAGGCTAGAAGGAGAGAGATGGGTGCGAGAGCGTCAGTATTAAGCGGGGGAGAATTAGATCGCGATGGG
AAAAAATTCGGTTAAGGCCAGGGGGAAAGAAAAAATATAAATTAAAACATATAGTATGGGCAAGCAGGGA
GCTAGAACGATTCGCAGTTAATCCTGGCCTGTTAGAAACATCAGAAGGCTGTAGACAAATACTGGGACAG
CTACAACCATCCCTTCAGACAGGATCAGAAGAACTTAGATCATTATATAATACAGTAGCAACCCTCTATT
GTGTGCATCAAAGGATAGAGATAAAAGACACCAAGGAAGCTTTAGACAAGATAGAGGAAGAGCAAAACAA
AAGTAAGACCACCGCACAGCAAGCGGCCGGCCGCTGATCTTCAGACCTGGAGGAGGAGATATGAGGGACA
ATTGGAGAAGTGAATTATATAAATATAAAGTAGTAAAAATTGAACCATTAGGAGTAGCACCCACCAAGGC
AAAGAGAAGAGTGGTGCAGAGAGAAAAAAGAGCAGTGGGAATAGGAGCTTTGTTCCTTGGGTTCTTGGGA
GCAGCAGGAAGCACTATGGGCGCAGCGTCAATGACGCTGACGGTACAGGCCAGACAATTATTGTCTGGTA
TAGTGCAGCAGCAGAACAATTTGCTGAGGGCTATTGAGGCGCAACAGCATCTGTTGCAACTCACAGTCTG
GGGCATCAAGCAGCTCCAGGCAAGAATCCTGGCTGTGGAAAGATACCTAAAGGATCAACAGCTCCTGGGG
ATTTGGGGTTGCTCTGGAAAACTCATTTGCACCACTGCTGTGCCTTGGAATGCTAGTTGGAGTAATAAAT
CTCTGGAACAGATTTGGAATCACACGACCTGGATGGAGTGGGACAGAGAAATTAACAATTACACAAGCTT
AATACACTCCTTAATTGAAGAATCGCAAAACCAGCAAGAAAAGAATGAACAAGAATTATTGGAATTAGAT
AAATGGGCAAGTTTGTGGAATTGGTTTAACATAACAAATTGGCTGTGGTATATAAAATTATTCATAATGA
TAGTAGGAGGCTTGGTAGGTTTAAGAATAGTTTTTGCTGTACTTTCTATAGTGAATAGAGTTAGGCAGGG
ATATTCACCATTATCGTTTCAGACCCACCTCCCAACCCCGAGGGGACCCGACAGGCCCGAAGGAATAGAA
GAAGAAGGTGGAGAGAGAGACAGAGACAGATCCATTCGATTAGTGAACGGATCTCGACGGTATCGCCTTT
AAAAGAAAAGGGGGGATTGGGGGGTACAGTGCAGGGGAAAGAATAGTAGACATAATAGCAACAGACATAC
AAACTAAAGAATTACAAAAACAAATTACAAAAATTCAAAATTTTCGGGTTTATTACAGGGACAGCAGAGA
TCCAGTTTATCGATGAGGCCCTTTCGTCTTCACTCGAGGTGCCCGTCAGTGGGCAGAGCGCACATCGCCC
ACAGTCCCCGAGAAGTTGGGGGGAGGGGTCGGCAATTGAACCGGTGCCTAGAGAAGGTGGCGCGGGGTAA
ACTGGGAAAGTGATGTCGTGTACTGGCTCCGCCTTTTTCCCGAGGGTGGGGGAGAACCGTATATAAGTGC
AGTAGTCGCCGTGAACGTTCTTTTTCGCAACGGGTTTGCCGCCAGAACACAGGTAAGTGCCGTGTGTGGT
TCCCGCGGGCCTGGCCTCTTTACGGGTTATGGCCCTTGCGTGCCTTGAATTACTTCCACCTGGCTGCAGT
ACGTGATTCTTGATCCCGAGCTTCGGGTTGGAAGTGGGTGGGAGAGTTCGAGGCCTTGCGCTTAAGGAGC
CCCTTCGCCTCGTGCTTGAGTTGAGGCCTGGCCTGGGCGCTGGGGCCGCCGCGTGCGAATCTGGTGGCAC
CTTCGCGCCTGTCTCGCTGCTTTCGATAAGTCTCTAGCCATTTAAAATTTTTGATGACCTGCTGCGACGC
TTTTTTTCTGGCAAGATAGTCTTGTAAATGCGGGCCAAGATCTGCACACTGGTATTTCGGTTTTTGGGGC
CGCGGGCGGCGACGGGGCCCGTGCGTCCCAGCGCACATGTTCGGCGAGGCGGGGCCTGCGAGCGCGGCCA
CCGAGAATCGGACGGGGGTAGTCTCAAGCTGGCCGGCCTGCTCTGGTGCCTGGCCTCGCGCCGCCGTGTA
TCGCCCCGCCCTGGGCGGCAAGGCTGGCCCGGTCGGCACCAGTTGCGTGAGCGGAAAGATGGCCGCTTCC
CGGCCCTGCTGCAGGGAGCTCAAAATGGAGGACGCGGCGCTCGGGAGAGCGGGCGGGTGAGTCACCCACA
CAAAGGAAAAGGGCCTTTCCGTCCTCAGCCGTCGCTTCATGTGACTCCACGGAGTACCGGGCGCCGTCCA
GGCACCTCGATTAGTTCTCGAGCTTTTGGAGTACGTCGTCTTTAGGTTGGGGGGAGGGGTTTTATGCGAT
GGAGTTTCCCCACACTGAGTGGGTGGAGACTGAAGTTAGGCCAGCTTGGCACTTGATGTAATTCTCCTTG
GAATTTGCCCTTTTTGAGTTTGGATCTTGGTTCATTCTCAAGCCTCAGACAGTGGTTCAAAGTTTTTTTC
TTCCATTTCAGGTGTCGTGAGGATCCGCCGCCATGGGTAAGCCTATCCCTAACCCTCTCCTCGGTCTCGA
TTCTACGGGGGGCGGAGGGGGTGGGCCCATGAAAGACAATACTGTGCCTCTGAAGCTGATCGCTCTCCTG
GCTAATGGCGAGTTCCATAGTGGCGAACAGCTGGGAGAAACCCTGGGCATGTCCAGGGCCGCTATCAACA
AGCACATTCAGACTCTGCGCGACTGGGGCGTGGACGTGTTCACCGTGCCCGGAAAGGGCTACTCTCTGCC
CGAGCCTATCCCGCTGCTGAACGCTAAACAGATTCTGGGACAGCTGGACGGCGGGAGCGTGGCAGTCCTG
CCTGTGGTCGACTCCACCAATCAGTACCTGCTGGATCGAATCGGCGAGCTGAAGAGTGGGGATGCTTGCA
TTGCAGAATATCAGCAGGCAGGGAGAGGAAGCAGAGGGAGGAAATGGTTCTCTCCTTTTGGAGCTAACCT
GTACCTGAGTATGTTTTGGCGCCTGAAGCGGGGACCAGCAGCAATCGGCCTGGGCCCGGTCATCGGAATT
GTCATGGCAGAAGCGCTGCGAAAGCTGGGAGCAGACAAGGTGCGAGTCAAATGGCCCAATGACCTGTATC
TGCAGGATAGAAAGCTGGCAGGCATCCTGGTGGAGCTGGCCGGAATAACAGGCGATGCTGCACAGATCGT
CATTGGCGCCGGGATTAACGTGGCTATGAGGCGCGTGGAGGAAAGCGTGGTCAATCAGGGCTGGATCACA
CTGCAGGAAGCAGGGATTAACCTGGACAGGAATACTCTGGCCGCTACGCTGATCCGAGAGCTGCGGGCAG
CCCTGGAACTGTTCGAGCAGGAAGGCCTGGCTCCATATCTGCCACGGTGGGAGAAGCTGGATAACTTCAT
CAATAGACCCGTGAAGCTGATCATTGGGGACAAAGAGATTTTCGGGATTAGCCGGGGGATTGATAAACAG
GGAGCCCTGCTGCTGGAACAGGACGGAGTTATCAAACCCTGGATGGGCGGAGAAATCAGTCTGCGGTCTG
CCGAAAAGGGCGGATCAGGGTCGGGTGGCTCTGGATCAGGCGGATCTGGGTCGGGGATATCGGCCGGCCA
TGACGACTATGCGGTTTTGTCCGATACTGAGCTGGCCGCAGTGCTACGCCAGTACAACATCCCTCATGGG
CCTATTGTGGGTTCCACTCGCAAGCTCTACGAAAAGAAAATCTTCGAGTACGAGACCCAGAGAAGGAGAC
TCTTACCCCCCAACTCGTCATCTTCTTCATTCTCCTATCAGTTCTCAGACTTGGATTCAGCCGCCGTGGA
CTCAGACATGTATGATCTGCCCAAAAAAGAAGACGCCTTACTTTACCAGAGCAAGGACTATAATGATGAC
TACTATGAGGAGAGTTATTTGACCACCAAGACATACGGGGAGCCTGAGTCTGTGGGCATGTCCAAGAGCT
TCCGCCAGCCGGGGACCTCACTTGTAGATGCTGATACCTTCCATCACCAGGTGCGTGATGACATTTTCTC
TTCTTTAGAAGAGGAAGGCAAGGATAGGGAGCGCCTCATCTATGGCCAAGACAGTGCCTACCAGAGCATC
GCACACTACCGCCCCATTTCCAATGTCTCCAGGAGCTCTCTGGGCTTATCATATTATCCTACATCCTCCA
CCTCTTCTGTGTCCTCCTCTTCATCTTCTCCCTCTTCATGGCTTACCCGACGTGCCATTCGGCCAGAGAA
GCAGGCCCCTGCTGCTGCTCTGGGCCAGGATCGACAGGTCCCACTCTGGGGCCAGCTGTTACTCTTCCTG
GTCTTTGCTGCCTTTCTGCTCTTTGTTTACTATTCCATACAAGCTGAAGAAGGCAACCCCTTCTGGATGG
ATCCCGTTTAAGTTTAAACTTCGAAACGCGTGAATTCCTCGAGGGCGGCCGCTCTAGAGTCGACGGGCCG
CGGTAACAATTGTTAACTAACTTAAGCTAGCAACGGTTTCCCTCTAGCGGGATCAATTCCGCCCCCCCCC
CCTAACGTTACTGGCCGAAGCCGCTTGGAATAAGGCCGGTGTGCGTTTGTCTATATGTTATTTTCCACCA
TATTGCCGTCTTTTGGCAATGTGAGGGCCCGGAAACCTGGCCCTGTCTTCTTGACGAGCATTCCTAGGGG
TCTTTCCCCTCTCGCCAAAGGAATGCAAGGTCTGTTGAATGTCGTGAAGGAAGCAGTTCCTCTGGAAGCT
TCTTGAAGACAAACAACGTCTGTAGCGACCCTTTGCAGGCAGCGGAACCCCCCACCTGGCGACAGGTGCC
TCTGCGGCCAAAAGCCACGTGTATAAGATACACCTGCAAAGGCGGCACAACCCCAGTGCCACGTTGTGAG
TTGGATAGTTGTGGAAAGAGTCAAATGGCTCTCCTCAAGCGTATTCAACAAGGGGCTGAAGGATGCCCAG
AAGGTACCCCATTGTATGGGATCTGATCTGGGGCCTCGGTGCACATGCTTTACATGTGTTTAGTCGAGGT
TAAAAAAACGTCTAGGCCCCCCGAACCACGGGGACGTGGTTTTCCTTTGAAAAACACGATAATACCATGA
CCGAGTACAAGCCCACGGTGCGCCTCGCCACCCGCGACGACGTCCCCAGGGCCGTACGCACCCTCGCCGC
CGCGTTCGCCGACTACCCCGCCACGCGCCACACCGTCGATCCGGACCGCCACATCGAGCGGGTCACCGAG
CTGCAAGAACTCTTCCTCACGCGCGTCGGGCTCGACATCGGCAAGGTGTGGGTCGCGGACGACGGCGCCG
CGGTGGCGGTCTGGACCACGCCGGAGAGCGTCGAAGCGGGGGCGGTGTTCGCCGAGATCGGCCCGCGCAT
GGCCGAGTTGAGCGGTTCCCGGCTGGCCGCGCAGCAACAGATGGAAGGCCTCCTGGCGCCGCACCGGCCC
AAGGAGCCCGCGTGGTTCCTGGCCACCGTCGGCGTCTCGCCCGACCACCAGGGCAAGGGTCTGGGCAGCG
CCGTCGTGCTCCCCGGAGTGGAGGCGGCCGAGCGCGCCGGGGTGCCCGCCTTCCTGGAGACCTCCGCGCC
CCGCAACCTCCCCTTCTACGAGCGGCTCGGCTTCACCGTCACCGCCGACGTCGAGGTGCCCGAAGGACCG
CGCACCTGGTGCATGACCCGCAAGCCCGGTGCCTGACCCGGGCGGGGCGCGTCTGGAACAATCAACCTCT
GGATTACAAAATTTGTGAAAGATTGACTGGTATTCTTAACTATGTTGCTCCTTTTACGCTATGTGGATAC
GCTGCTTTAATGCCTTTGTATCATGCTATTGCTTCCCGTATGGCTTTCATTTTCTCCTCCTTGTATAAAT
CCTGGTTGCTGTCTCTTTATGAGGAGTTGTGGCCCGTTGTCAGGCAACGTGGCGTGGTGTGCACTGTGTT
TGCTGACGCAACCCCCACTGGTTGGGGCATTGCCACCACCTGTCAGCTCCTTTCCGGGACTTTCGCTTTC
CCCCTCCCTATTGCCACGGCGGAACTCATCGCCGCCTGCCTTGCCCGCTGCTGGACAGGGGCTCGGCTGT
TGGGCACTGACAATTCCGTGGTGTTGTCGGGGAAGCTGACGTCCTTTCCATGGCTGCTCGCCTGTGTTGC
CACCTGGATTCTGCGCGGGACGTCCTTCTGCTACGTCCCTTCGGCCCTCAATCCAGCGGACCTTCCTTCC
CGCGGCCTGCTGCCGGCTCTGCGGCCTCTTCCGCGTCTTCGCCTTCGCCCTCAGACGAGTCGGATCTCCC
TTTGGGCCGCCTCCCCGCCTGGAATTAATTCTGCAGTCGAGACCTAGAAAAACATGGAGCAATCACAAGT
AGCAATACAGCAGCTACCAATGCTGATTGTGCCTGGCTAGAAGCACAAGAGGAGGAGGAGGTGGGTTTTC
CAGTCACACCTCAGGTACCTTTAAGACCAATGACTTACAAGGCAGCTGTAGATCTTAGCCACTTTTTAAA
AGAAAAGAGGGGACTGGAAGGGCTAATTCACTCCCAACGAAGACAAGATATCCTTGATCTGTGGATCTAC
CACACACAAGGCTACTTCCCTGATTAGCAGAACTACACACCAGGGCCAGGGGTCAGATATCCACTGACCT
TTGGATGGTGCTACAAGCTAGTACCAGTTGAGCCAGATAAGGTAGAAGAGGCCAATAAAGGAGAGAACAC
CAGCTTGTTACACCCTGTGAGCCTGCATGGGATGGATGACCCGGAGAGAGAAGTGTTAGAGTGGAGGTTT
GACAGCCGCCTAGCATTTCATCACGTGGCCCGAGAGCTGCATCCGGAGTACTTCAAGAACTGCTGATATC
GAGCTTGCTACAAGGGACTTTCCGCTGGGGACTTTCCAGGGAGGCGTGGCCTGGGCGGGACTGGGGAGTG
GCGAGCCCTCAGATCCTGCATATAAGCAGCTGCTTTTTGCCTGTACTGGGTCTCTCTGGTTAGACCAGAT
CTGAGCCTGGGAGCTCTCTGGCTAACTAGGGAACCCACTGCTTAAGCCTCAATAAAGCTTGCCTTGAGTG
CTTCAAGTAGTGTGTGCCCGTCTGTTGTGTGACTCTGGTAACTAGAGATCCCTCAGACCCTTTTAGTCAG
TGTGGAAAATCTCTAGCAGTAGTAGTTCATGTCATCTTATTATTCAGTATTTATAACTTGCAAAGAAATG
AATATCAGAGAGTGAGAGGCCTTGACATTGCTAGCGTTTACCGTCGACCTCTAGCTAGAGCTTGGCGTAA
TCATGGTCATAGCTGTTTCCTGTGTGAAATTGTTATCCGCTCACAATTCCACACAACATACGAGCCGGAA
GCATAAAGTGTAAAGCCTGGGGTGCCTAATGAGTGAGCTAACTCACATTAATTGCGTTGCGCTCACTGCC
CGCTTTCCAGTCGGGAAACCTGTCGTGCCAGCTGCATTAATGAATCGGCCAACGCGCGGGGAGAGGCGGT
TTGCGTATTGGGCGCTCTTCCGCTTCCTCGCTCACTGACTCGCTGCGCTCGGTCGTTCGGCTGCGGCGAG
CGGTATCAGCTCACTCAAAGGCGGTAATACGGTTATCCACAGAATCAGGGGATAACGCAGGAAAGAACAT
GTGAGCAAAAGGCCAGCAAAAGGCCAGGAACCGTAAAAAGGCCGCGTTGCTGGCGTTTTTCCATAGGCTC
CGCCCCCCTGACGAGCATCACAAAAATCGACGCTCAAGTCAGAGGTGGCGAAACCCGACAGGACTATAAA
GATACCAGGCGTTTCCCCCTGGAAGCTCCCTCGTGCGCTCTCCTGTTCCGACCCTGCCGCTTACCGGATA
CCTGTCCGCCTTTCTCCCTTCGGGAAGCGTGGCGCTTTCTCATAGCTCACGCTGTAGGTATCTCAGTTCG
GTGTAGGTCGTTCGCTCCAAGCTGGGCTGTGTGCACGAACCCCCCGTTCAGCCCGACCGCTGCGCCTTAT
CCGGTAACTATCGTCTTGAGTCCAACCCGGTAAGACACGACTTATCGCCACTGGCAGCAGCCACTGGTAA
CAGGATTAGCAGAGCGAGGTATGTAGGCGGTGCTACAGAGTTCTTGAAGTGGTGGCCTAACTACGGCTAC
ACTAGAAGAACAGTATTTGGTATCTGCGCTCTGCTGAAGCCAGTTACCTTCGGAAAAAGAGTTGGTAGCT
CTTGATCCGGCAAACAAACCACCGCTGGTAGCGGTGGTTTTTTTGTTTGCAAGCAGCAGATTACGCGCAG
AAAAAAAGGATCTCAAGAAGATCCTTTGATCTTTTCTACGGGGTCTGACGCTCAGTGGAACGAAAACTCA
CGTTAAGGGATTTTGGTCATGAGATTATCAAAAAGGATCTTCACCTAGATCCTTTTAAATTAAAAATGAA
GTTTTAAATCAATCTAAAGTATATATGAGTAAACTTGGTCTGACAGTTACCAATGCTTAATCAGTGAGGC
ACCTATCTCAGCGATCTGTCTATTTCGTTCATCCATAGTTGCCTGACTCCCCGTCGTGTAGATAACTACG
ATACGGGAGGGCTTACCATCTGGCCCCAGTGCTGCAATGATACCGCGAGACCCACGCTCACCGGCTCCAG
ATTTATCAGCAATAAACCAGCCAGCCGGAAGGGCCGAGCGCAGAAGTGGTCCTGCAACTTTATCCGCCTC
CATCCAGTCTATTAATTGTTGCCGGGAAGCTAGAGTAAGTAGTTCGCCAGTTAATAGTTTGCGCAACGTT
GTTGCCATTGCTACAGGCATCGTGGTGTCACGCTCGTCGTTTGGTATGGCTTCATTCAGCTCCGGTTCCC
AACGATCAAGGCGAGTTACATGATCCCCCATGTTGTGCAAAAAAGCGGTTAGCTCCTTCGGTCCTCCGAT
CGTTGTCAGAAGTAAGTTGGCCGCAGTGTTATCACTCATGGTTATGGCAGCACTGCATAATTCTCTTACT
GTCATGCCATCCGTAAGATGCTTTTCTGTGACTGGTGAGTACTCAACCAAGTCATTCTGAGAATAGTGTA
TGCGGCGACCGAGTTGCTCTTGCCCGGCGTCAATACGGGATAATACCGCGCCACATAGCAGAACTTTAAA
AGTGCTCATCATTGGAAAACGTTCTTCGGGGCGAAAACTCTCAAGGATCTTACCGCTGTTGAGATCCAGT
TCGATGTAACCCACTCGTGCACCCAACTGATCTTCAGCATCTTTTACTTTCACCAGCGTTTCTGGGTGAG
CAAAAACAGGAAGGCAAAATGCCGCAAAAAAGGGAATAAGGGCGACACGGAAATGTTGAATACTCATACT
CTTCCTTTTTCAATATTATTGAAGCATTTATCAGGGTTATTGTCTCATGAGCGGATACATATTTGAATGT
ATTTAGAAAAATAAACAAATAGGGGTTCCGCGCACATTTCCCCGAAAAGTGCCACCTGACGTCGACGGAT
CGGGAGATCAACTTGTTTATTGCAGCTTATAATGGTTACAAATAAAGCAATAGCATCACAAATTTCACAA
ATAAAGCATTTTTTTCACTGCATTCTAGTTGTGGTTTGTCCAAACTCATCAATGTATCTTATCATGTCTG
GATCAACTGGATAACTCAAGCTAACCAAAATCATCCCAAACTTCCCACCCCATACCCTATTACCACTGCC
AATTACCTGTGGTTTCATTTACTCTAAACCTGTGATTCCTCTGAATTATTTTCATTTTAAAGAAATTGTA
TTTGTTAAATATGTACTACAAACTTAGTAGT
Features (pLannotate 1.2.2; 25 found; start..end, strand, type, name):
    377..634     +  LTR            5' LTR (truncated): truncated 5' long terminal repeat (LTR) from HIV-1
    681..806     +  misc_feature   HIV-1 Ψ: packaging signal of human immunodeficiency virus type 1
    790..1128    +  CDS            HIV-1 gag (fragment): gag protein from human immunodeficiency virus 1; gag
   1303..1536    +  misc_feature   RRE: The Rev response element (RRE) of HIV-1 allows for Rev-dependent mRNA export from the nucleus to the cytoplasm.
   1913..2013    +  CDS            Rev (fragment): human immunodeficiency virus 1 (HIV-1) Rev protein; rev; enhances nuclear export of unspliced and incompletely spliced viral mRNAs
   2028..2143    +  misc_feature   cPPT/CTS: central polypurine tract and central termination sequence of HIV-1 (lacking the first T)
   2221..2432    +  promoter       EF-1α core promoter: core promoter for human elongation factor EF-1α
   2433..3371    +  intron         EF-1α intron A: intron upstream of the start codon of human EF-1α
   3396..3437    +  CDS            V5 tag: epitope tag from simian virus 5
   3459..4418    +  CDS            TurboID: mutant of the E. coli biotin ligase BioID engineered for improved catalytic efficiency (Branon et al., 2018)
   4482..5255    +  CDS            Emd: EMD_MOUSE - Also known as Sta. Experimental evidence at protein level: Swiss-Prot protein existence level 1. Stabilizes and promotes the formation of a nuclear actin cortical network. Stimulates actin polymerization in vitro by binding and stabilizing the pointed end of growing filaments. Inhibits beta- catenin activity by preventing its accumulation in the nucleus. Acts by influencing the nuclear accumulation of beta-catenin through a CRM1- dependent export pathway. Links centrosomes to the nuclear envelope via a microtubule association. Required for proper localization of non- farnesylated p
   5383..5944    +  misc_feature   IRES: internal ribosome entry site (IRES) of the encephalomyocarditis virus (EMCV)
   5947..6546    +  CDS            PuroR: puromycin N-acetyltransferase; pac from Streptomyces alboniger; confers resistance to puromycin
   6570..7158    +  misc_feature   WPRE: woodchuck hepatitis virus posttranscriptional regulatory element
   7175..7693    +  CDS            nef (fragment): NEF_HV1BR - Experimental evidence at protein level: Swiss-Prot protein existence level 1. Extracellular Nef protein targets CD4(+) T-lymphocytes for apoptosis by interacting with CXCR4 surface receptors (PubMed:14990729). From Human immunodeficiency virus type 1 group M subtype B (isolate BRU/LAI) (HIV-1).
   7741..7998    +  LTR            5' LTR (truncated): truncated 5' long terminal repeat (LTR) from HIV-1
   8150..8166    -  protein_bind   lac operator: The lac repressor binds to the lac operator to inhibit transcription in E. coli. This inhibition can be relieved by adding lactose or isopropyl-β-D-thiogalactopyranoside (IPTG). lac repressor encoded by lacI
   8174..8204    -  promoter       lac promoter: promoter for the E. coli lac operon
   8219..8240    -  protein_bind   CAP binding site: CAP binding activates transcription in the presence of cAMP. E. coli catabolite activator protein
   8253..8345    -  CDS            lacI (fragment): lac repressor; lacI; The lac repressor binds to the lac operator to inhibit transcription in E. coli. This inhibition can be relieved by adding lactose or isopropyl-β-D-thiogalactopyranoside (IPTG).
   8528..9116    -  rep_origin     ori: high-copy-number ColE1/pMB1/pBR322/pUC origin of replication
   9287..10147   -  CDS            AmpR: β-lactamase; bla; confers resistance to ampicillin, carbenicillin, and related antibiotics
  10148..10252   -  promoter       AmpR promoter: bla
  10300..10434   +  polyA_signal   SV40 poly(A) signal: SV40 polyadenylation signal
  10601..329     +  CDS            nef (fragment) (across the origin): NEF_HV1BR - Experimental evidence at protein level: Swiss-Prot protein existence level 1. Extracellular Nef protein targets CD4(+) T-lymphocytes for apoptosis by interacting with CXCR4 surface receptors (PubMed:14990729). From Human immunodeficiency virus type 1 group M subtype B (isolate BRU/LAI) (HIV-1).
