[The description below was written by a language model from this plasmid's Addgene catalogue record and pLannotate feature annotations shown in this document.]
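Description:
pLV V5-TbID-emerin is an HIV-1-derived lentiviral transfer plasmid for mammalian expression, built by Gibson cloning into the pLV-EF1a-IRES-Puro backbone. It is maintained in E. coli through a high-copy ColE1/pUC-type origin and an ampicillin resistance gene (β-lactamase with its own promoter). The viral portion is bounded by two LTR elements, both annotated as truncated HIV-1 LTRs, each preceded by nef-derived sequence. It carries the Ψ packaging signal with an adjoining gag fragment, the Rev response element for Rev-dependent nuclear export of the genomic RNA, and the cPPT/CTS element that aids nuclear import of the reverse-transcribed genome. The viral proteins needed to make particles are not encoded here and must be supplied in trans.

The expression cassette is driven by the human EF-1α core promoter together with its intron A. It encodes mouse emerin (Emd), an inner nuclear membrane protein, fused at its N terminus to a V5 epitope tag followed by TurboID, an engineered E. coli biotin ligase with improved catalytic efficiency for proximity labeling. Downstream, an EMCV IRES allows the same transcript to produce puromycin N-acetyltransferase, so transduced cells can be selected with puromycin and selection is coupled to fusion-protein expression. A WPRE follows to enhance transcript stability and expression.

The construct is intended for stable lentiviral delivery of the tagged emerin. TurboID can then biotinylate proteins near emerin at the nuclear envelope for capture and proteomic identification, while the V5 tag allows detection and localization of the fusion. This matches the associated study mapping the protein neighborhoods of emerin and lamin B receptor.
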