Addgene plasmid #175099: pLV V5-TbID-emerin
Purpose: Lentiviral expression of V5-TbID-tagged mouse Emd
Depositing lab: Larry Gerace. Depositing organization: Scripps California (The Scripps Research Institute). Publication: Shared and Distinctive Neighborhoods of Emerin and Lamin B Receptor Revealed by Proximity Labeling and Quantitative Proteomics. Cheng LC, Zhang X, Abhinav K, Nguyen JA, Baboo S, Martinez-Bartolome S, Branon TC, Ting AY, Loose E, Yates JR 3rd, Gerace L. J Proteome Res. 2022 Sep 2;21(9):2197-2210. doi: 10.1021/acs.jproteome.2c00281. Epub 2022 Aug 16. PubMed 35972904.
Backbone
  Vector backbone: pLV-EF1a-IRES-Puro
  Backbone manufacturer: Tobias Meyer (Addgene plasmid # 85132)
  Vector type: Mammalian Expression, Lentiviral
Growth in bacteria
  Bacterial resistance: Ampicillin, 100 μg/mL
  Growth temperature: 30°C
  Growth strain: NEB Stable
  Copy number: High Copy
Gene/Insert
  Gene/Insert name: Emerin
  Species: M. musculus (mouse)
  Entrez Gene: Emd (a.k.a. AW550900, Sta)
  Tag / fusion protein: V5-TbID (N terminal on insert)
  Cloning method: Gibson Cloning
Terms and licenses: Academic/Nonprofit Terms; Industry Terms: Not Available to Industry
Depositor comments: TbID, TurboID: Nat Biotechnol. (2018) 36:880-887
How to cite: pLV V5-TbID-emerin was a gift from Larry Gerace (Addgene plasmid # 175099 ; http://n2t.net/addgene:175099 ; RRID:Addgene_175099)
